>Addgene plasmid #109988 | pHH0103_YWHAH_14-3-3 | addgene full sequence | sequence record 215477 | Addgene NGS Result
TTGACAATTAATCATCGGCTCGTATAATGTGTGGAATTGTGAGCGGATAACAATTTCACACAGGAAACAG
CCAGTCCGTTTAGGTGTTTTCACGAGCACTTCACCAACAAGGACCATAGATTATGAAAATCGAAGAACAC
CATCACCATCACCATTCCAGCGGTAAGCTTATGTCCCCTATACTAGGTTATTGGAAAATTAAGGGCCTTG
TGCAACCCACTCGACTTCTTTTGGAATATCTTGAAGAAAAATATGAAGAGCATTTGTATGAGCGCGATGA
AGGTGATAAATGGCGAAACAAAAAGTTTGAATTGGGTTTGGAGTTTCCCAATCTTCCTTATTATATTGAT
GGTGATGTTAAATTAACACAGTCTATGGCCATCATACGTTATATAGCTGACAAGCACAACATGTTGGGTG
GTTGTCCAAAAGAGCGTGCAGAGATTTCAATGCTTGAAGGAGCGGTTTTGGATATTAGATACGGTGTTTC
GAGAATTGCATATAGTAAAGACTTTGAAACTCTCAAAGTTGATTTTCTTAGCAAGCTACCTGAAATGCTG
AAAATGTTCGAAGATCGTTTATGTCATAAAACATATTTAAATGGTGATCATGTAACCCATCCTGACTTCA
TGTTGTATGACGCTCTTGATGTTGTTTTATACATGGACCCAATGTGCCTGGATGCGTTCCCAAAATTAGT
TTGTTTTAAAAAACGTATTGAAGCTATCCCACAAATTGATAAGTACTTGAAATCCAGCAAGTATATAGCA
TGGCCTTTGCAGGGCTGGCAAGCCACGTTTGGTGGTGGCGACCATCCTCCAAAATCGGATCTGGAAGTTC
TGTTCCAGGGGCCCCTGTCCAGCGGTCTGGTTCCGCGTGGTTCCGGTACCGCGGCCCAGCCGGCCGGCGA
TCGTGAACAGCTGCTGCAACGTGCACGCCTGGCTGAACAGGCGGAACGCTATGATGACATGGCAAGCGCT
ATGAAAGCCGTTACCGAACTGAACGAACCGCTGAGTAACGAAGATCGTAATCTGCTGTCCGTGGCTTACA
AAAATGTGGTTGGTGCACGTCGCAGCTCTTGGCGTGTTATTAGTTCCATCGAACAGAAAACCATGGCTGA
TGGTAATGAGAAAAAACTGGAAAAAGTCAAAGCATACCGTGAAAAAATCGAAAAAGAACTGGAAACGGTT
TGCAACGATGTCCTGTCACTGCTGGACAAATTCCTGATCAAAAACTGTAACGATTTCCAGTACGAATCGA
AAGTCTTCTACCTGAAAATGAAAGGCGACTATTACCGTTATCTGGCCGAAGTGGCATCAGGTGAAAAGAA
AAACAGCGTCGTGGAAGCCTCTGAAGCGGCCTACAAAGAAGCATTCGAAATCAGCAAAGAACAGATGCAA
CCGACGCATCCGATCCGTCTGGGTCTGGCACTGAACTTCTCTGTGTTCTATTACGAAATCCAGAACGCCC
CGGAACAAGCATGCCTGCTGGCTAAACAGGCGTTCGATGACGCGATTGCCGAACTGGATACCCTGAACGA
AGATTCATATAAAGACTCGACGCTGATCATGCAACTGCTGCGCGACAATCTGACCCTGTGGACGTCCGAT
CAGCAAGACGAAGAAGCGGGCGAAGGTAACGCGGCCGCATA
[142 nt withheld, positions 1652-1793]
C
[98 nt withheld, positions 1795-1892]
AGTTTGTACTGGTGACGAAACTCAGTGTCTAGCTAGAGTGGC
[149 nt withheld, positions 1935-2083]
T
[41 nt withheld, positions 2085-2125]
T
[62 nt withheld, positions 2127-2188]
A
[35 nt withheld, positions 2190-2224]
CCTCCCTCAATCGGTTGAATGTCGCCCTTTTGTCTTTGGCGCTGGTAAACCATATGAA
[86 nt withheld, positions 2283-2368]
T
[54 nt withheld, positions 2370-2423]
CTAGCGCCGCCCTATACCTTGTCTGCCTCCCCGCGTTGCGTCGCGGTGCATGGAGCCGGGCCACCTCGAC
CTGAATGGAAGCCGGCGGCACCTCGCTAACGGATTCACCACTCCAAGAATTGGAGCCAATCAATTCTTGC
GGAGAACTGTGAATGCGCAAACCAACCCTTGGCAGAACATATCCATCGCGTCCGCCATCTCCAGCAGCCG
CACGCGGCGCATCTCGGGCAGCGTTGGGTCCTGGCCACGGGTGCGCATGATCGTGCTCCTGTCGTTGAGG
ACCCGGCTAGGCTGGCGGGGTTGCCTTACTGGTTAGCAGAATGAATCACCGATACGCGAGCGAACGTGAA
GCGACTGCTGCTGCAAAACGTCTGCGACCTGAGCAACAACATGAATGGTCTTCGGTTTCCGTGTTTCGTA
AAGTCTGGAAACGCGGAAGTCAGCGCCCTGCACCATTATGTTCCGGATCTGCATCGCAGGATGCTGCTGG
CTACCCTGTGGAACACCTACATCTGTATTAACGAAGCGCTGGCATTGACCCTGAGTGATTTTTCTCTGGT
CCCGCCGCATCCATACCGCCAGTTGTTTACCCTCACAACGTTCCAGTAACCGGGCATGTTCATCATCAGT
AACCCGTATCGTGAGCATCCTCTCTCGTTTCATCGGTATCATTACCCCCATGAACAGAAATCCCCCTTAC
ACGGAGGCATCAGTGACCAAACAGGAAAAAACCGCCCTTAACATGGCCCGCTTTATCAGAAGCCAGACAT
TAACGCTTCTGGAGAAACTCAACGAGCTGGACGCGGATGAACAGGCAGACATCTGTGAATCGCTTCACGA
CCACGCTGATGAGCTTTACCGCAGGATCCGCGAAATTGTAAGCGTTAATATTTTGTTAAAATTCGCGTTA
AATTTTTGTTAAATCAGCTCATTTTTTAACCAATAGGCCGAAATCGGCAAAATCCCTTATAAATCAAAAG
AATAGACCGAGATAGGGT
[37 nt withheld, positions 3422-3458]
AAAGAACGTGGACTCCAACGTCAAAGG
[49 nt withheld, positions 3486-3534]
T
[91 nt withheld, positions 3536-3626]
G
[124 nt withheld, positions 3628-3751]
CGCGGATCCTGCCTCGCGCGTTTCGGTGATGACGGTGAAAACCTCTGACACATGCAGCTCCCGGAGACGG
TCACAGCTTGTCTGTAAGCGGATGCCGGGAGCAGACAAGCCCGTCAGGGCGCGTCAGCGGGTGTTGGCGG
GTGTCGGGGCGCAGCCATGACCCAGTCACGTAGCGATAGCGGAGTGTATACTGGCTTAACTATGCGGCAT
CAGAGCAGATTGTACTGAGAGTGCACCATATGCGGTGTGAAATACCGCACAGATGCGTAAGGAGAAAATA
CCGCATCAGGCGCTCTTCCGCTTCCTCGCTCACTGACTCGCTGCGCTCGGTCGTTCGGCTGCGGCGAGCG
GTATCAGCTCACTCAAAGGCGGTAATACGGTTATCCACAGAATCAGGGGATAACGCAGGAAAGAACATGT
GAGCAAAAGGCCAGCAAAAGGCCAGGAACCGTAAAAAGGCCGCGTTGCTGGCGTTTTTCCATAGGCTCCG
CCCCCCTGACGAGCATCACAAAAATCGACGCTCAAGTCAGAGGTGGCGAAACCCGACAGGACTATAAAGA
TACCAGGGTTTCCCCCTGGAAGCTCCCTCGTGCGCTCTCCTGTTCCGACCCTGCCGCTTACCGGATACCT
GTCCGCCTTTCTCCCTTCGGGAAGCGTGGCGCTTTCTCATAGCTCACGCTGTAGGTATCTCAGTTCGGTG
TAGGTCGTTCGCTCCAAGCTGGGCTGTGTGCACGAACCCCCCGTTCAGCCCGACCGCTGCGCCTTATCCG
GTAACTATCGTCTTGAGTCCAACCCGGTAAGACACGACTTATCGCCACTGGCAGCAGCCACTGGTAACAG
GATTAGCAGAGCGAGGTATGTAGGCGGTGCTACAGAGTTCTTGAAGTGGTGGCCTAACTACGGCTACACT
AGAAGGACAGTATTTGGTATCTGCGCTCTGCTGAAGCCAGTTACCTTCGGAAAAAGAGTTGGTAGCTCTT
GATCCGGCAAACAAACCACCGCTGGTAGCGGTGGTTTTTTTGTTTGCAAGCAGCAGATTACGCGCAGAAA
AAAAGGATCTCAAGAAGATCCTTTGATCTTTTCTACGGGGTCTGACGCTCAGTGGAACGAAAACTCACGT
TAAGGGATTTTGGTCATGAGATTATCAAAAAGGATCTTCACCTAGATCCTTTTAAATTAAAAATGAAGTT
TTAAATCAATCTAAAGTATATATGAGTAAACTTGGTCTGACAGTTACCAATGCTTAATCAGTGAGGCACC
TATCTCAGCGATCTGTCTATTTCGTTCATCCATAGTTGCCTGACTCCCCGTCGTGTAGATAACTACGATA
CGGGAGGGCTTACCATCTGGCCCCAGTGCTGCAATGATACCGCGAGACCCACGCTCACCGGCTCCAGATT
TATCAGCAATAAACCAGCCAGCCGGAAGGGCCGAGCGCAGAAGTGGTCCTGCAACTTTATCCGCCTCCAT
CCAGTCTATTAATTGTTGCCGGGAAGCTAGAGTAAGTAGTTCGCCAGTTAATAGTTTGCGCAACGTTGTT
GCCATTGCTGCAGGCATCGTGGTGTCACGCTCGTCGTTTGGTATGGCTTCATTCAGCTCCGGTTCCCAAC
GATCAAGGCGAGTTACATGATCCCCCATGTTGTGCAAAAAAGCGGTTAGCTCCTTCGGTCCTCCGATCGT
TGTCAGAAGTAAGTTGGCCGCAGTGTTATCACTCATGGTTATGGCAGCACTGCATAATTCTCTTACTGTC
ATGCCATCCGTAAGATGCTTTTCTGTGACTGGTGAGTACTCAACCAAGTCATTCTGAGAATAGTGTATGC
GGCGACCGAGTTGCTCTTGCCCGGCGTCAACACGGGATAATACCGCGCCACATAGCAGAACTTTAAAAGT
GCTCATCATTGGAAAACGTTCTTCGGGGCGAAAACTCTCAAGGATCTTACCGCTGTTGAGATCCAGTTCG
ATGTAACCCACTCGTGCACCCAACTGATCTTCAGCATCTTTTACTTTCACCAGCGTTTCTGGGTGAGCAA
AAACAGGAAGGCAAAATGCCGCAAAAAAGGGAATAAGGGCGACACGGAAATGTTGAATACTCATACTCTT
CCTTTTTCAATATTATTGAAGCATTTATCAGGGTTATTGTCTCATGAGCGGATACATATTTGAATGTATT
TAGAAAAATAAACAAATAGGGGTTCCGCGCACATTTCCCCGAAAAGTGCCACCTGACGTCTAAGAAACCA
TTATTATCATGACATTAACCTATAAAAATAGGCGTATCACGAGGCCCTTTCGTCTTCAAGAATTCCCGAC
ACCATCGAATGGTGCAAAACCTTTCGCGGTATGGCATGATAGCGCCCGGAAGAGAGTCAATTCAGGGTGG
TGAATGTGAAACCAGTAACGTTATACGATGTCGCAGAGTATGCCGGTGTCTCTTATCAGACCGTTTCCCG
CGTGGTGAACCAGGCCAGCCACGTTTCTGCGAAAACGCGGGAAAAAGTGGAAGCGGCGATGGCGGAGCTG
AATTACATTCCCAACCGCGTGGCACAACAACTGGCGGGCAAACAGTCGTTGCTGATTGGCGTTGCCACCT
CCAGTCTGGCCCTGCACGCGCCGTCGCAAATTGTCGCGGCGATTAAATCTCGCGCCGATCAACTGGGTGC
CAGCGTGGTGGTGTCGATGGTAGAACGAAGCGGCGTCGAAGCCTGTAAAGCGGCGGTGCACAATCTTCTC
GCGCAACGCGTCAGTGGGCTGATCATTAACTATCCGCTGGATGACCAGGATGCCATTGCTGTGGAAGCTG
CCTGCACTAATGTTCCGGCGTTATTTCTTGATGTCTCTGACCAGACACCCATCAACAGTATTATTTTCTC
CCATGAAGACGGTACGCGACTGGGCGTGGAGCATCTGGTCGCATTGGGTCACCAGCAAATCGCGCTGTTA
GCGGGCCCATTAAGTTCTGTCTCGGCGCGTCTGCGTCTGGCTGGCTGGCATAAATATCTCACTCGCAATC
AAATTCAGCCGATAGCGGAACGGGAAGGCGACTGGAGTGCCATGTCCGGTTTTCAACAAACCATGCAAAT
GCTGAATGAGGGCATCGTTCCCACTGCGATGCTGGTTGCCAACGATCAGATGGCGCTGGGCGCAATGCGC
GCCATTACCGAGTCCGGGCTGCGCGTTGGTGCGGATATCTCGGTAGTGGGATACGACGATACCGAAGACA
GCTCATGTTATATCCCGCCGTTAACCACCATCAAACAGGATTTTCGCCTGCTGGGGCAAACCAGCGTGGA
CCGCTTGCTGCAACTCTCTCAGGGCCAGGCGGTGAAGGGCAATCAGCTGTTGCCCGTCTCACTGGTGAAA
AGAAAAACCACCCTGGCGCCCAATACGCAAACCGCCTCTCCCCGCGCGTTGGCCGATTCATTAATGCAGC
TGGCACGACAGGTTTCCCGACTGGAAAGCGGGCAGTGAGCGCAACGCAATTAATGTAAGTTAGCTCACTC
ATTAGGCACAATTCTCATGTTTGACAGCTTATCATCGACTGCACGGTGCACCAATGCTTCTGGCGTCAGG
CAGCCATCGGAAGCTGTGGTATGGCTGTGCAGGTCGTAAATCACTGCATAATTCGTGTCGCTCAAGGCGC
ACTCCCGTTCTGGATAATGTTTTTTGCGCCGACATCATAACGGTTCTGGCAAATATTCTGAAATGAGCTG
Features (pLannotate 1.2.2; 21 found; start..end, strand, type, name):
      1..29      +  promoter       tac promoter: strong E. coli promoter; hybrid between the trp and lac UV5 promoters
     37..53      +  protein_bind   lac operator: The lac repressor binds to the lac operator to inhibit transcription in E. coli. This inhibition can be relieved by adding lactose or isopropyl-β-D-thiogalactopyranoside (IPTG). lac repressor encoded by lacI
    138..155     +  CDS            6xHis: 6xHis affinity tag
    171..824     +  CDS            GST26_SCHJA: Experimental evidence at protein level: Swiss-Prot protein existence level 1. GST isoenzymes appear to play a central role in the parasite detoxification system. Other functions are also suspected including a role in increasing the solubility of haematin in the parasite gut. From Schistosoma japonicum (Blood fluke).
    906..1640    +  CDS            YWHAH: 1433F_HUMAN - Also known as YWHA1. Experimental evidence at protein level: Swiss-Prot protein existence level 1. Adapter protein implicated in the regulation of a large spectrum of both general and specialized signaling pathways. Binds to a large number of partners, usually by recognition of a phosphoserine or phosphothreonine motif. Binding generally results in the modulation of the activity of the binding partner. Negatively regulates the kinase activity of PDPK1. From Homo sapiens (Human).
   1656..1703    +  terminator     fd terminator (sequence withheld): central terminator from bacteriophage fd (Otsuka and Kunisawa, 1982)
   1708..1920    +  CDS            M13 gene III (fragment) (sequence partly withheld): pIII; III; minor coat protein
   1935..2405    +  CDS            M13 gene III (fragment) (sequence partly withheld): pIII; III; minor coat protein
   2427..2497    +  CDS            TcR (fragment): tetracycline efflux protein; tet; confers resistance to tetracycline
   2739..3119    -  CDS            YPB1_ECOLX: Protein predicted: Swiss-Prot protein existence level 4. From Escherichia coli.
   3136..3287    +  CDS            rop (fragment): Rop protein, which maintains plasmids at low copy number; rop
   3323..3751    -  rep_origin     f1 ori (sequence partly withheld): f1 bacteriophage origin of replication; arrow indicates direction of (+) strand synthesis
   3760..3799    +  CDS            rop (fragment): Rop protein, which maintains plasmids at low copy number; rop
   3901..4041    +  misc_feature   bom: basis of mobility region from pBR322
   4227..4814    -  rep_origin     ori: high-copy-number ColE1/pMB1/pBR322/pUC origin of replication
   4985..5845    -  CDS            AmpR: β-lactamase; bla; confers resistance to ampicillin, carbenicillin, and related antibiotics
   5846..5950    -  promoter       AmpR promoter: bla
   6059..6136    +  promoter       lacIq promoter: lacI (mutant); In the lacIq allele, a single base change in the promoter boosts expression of the lacI gene about 10-fold.
   6137..7219    +  CDS            lacI: lac repressor; lacI; The lac repressor binds to the lac operator to inhibit transcription in E. coli. This inhibition can be relieved by adding lactose or isopropyl-β-D-thiogalactopyranoside (IPTG).
   7232..7253    +  protein_bind   CAP binding site: CAP binding activates transcription in the presence of cAMP. E. coli catabolite activator protein
   7272..7289    +  promoter       tet promoter (fragment): E. coli promoter for tetracycline efflux protein gene
