[The description below was written by a language model from this plasmid's Addgene catalogue record and pLannotate feature annotations shown in this document.]
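Description:
pHH0103_YWHAH_14-3-3 is a 7,461-nt bacterial expression plasmid built on the pHH0103 backbone for producing and purifying the 14-3-3 domain of human YWHAH (14-3-3 eta, also known as YWHA1) in E. coli. It is selected with ampicillin through a β-lactamase (AmpR) gene under its own promoter and replicates from a ColE1/pMB1-type origin. The catalogue lists it as low copy. A pBR322 bom region and an f1 phage origin are also present, the latter interrupting a rop sequence that is annotated only as fragments.

Expression is driven by the strong hybrid tac promoter followed by a lac operator. The plasmid carries its own lacI gene under the up-mutated lacIq promoter, so transcription is kept repressed until relieved with IPTG or lactose. Downstream, the annotated coding elements run in order: a 6xHis tag, Schistosoma japonicum glutathione S-transferase, and then the YWHAH sequence, which was inserted between SfiI and NotI sites. This layout indicates an N-terminally His- and GST-tagged fusion, allowing purification on either metal-chelate or glutathione resin, with GST also commonly aiding solubility. A bacteriophage fd terminator follows the insert.

Beyond the terminator lie fragments of M13 gene III, a partial tetracycline resistance gene and a tet promoter fragment. These appear to be remnants of a phagemid and pBR322 ancestry rather than functional parts of the expression cassette, although the record does not comment on them. YWHAH is an adapter protein that recognises phosphoserine or phosphothreonine motifs. The associated publication is a large-scale survey of high-affinity ligands for peptide recognition modules, which suggests the purified protein was used as a binding target in that work.
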