Addgene plasmid #109988: pHH0103_YWHAH_14-3-3
Purpose: Protein expression and purification of YWHAH_14-3-3
Depositing lab: Sachdev Sidhu. Depositing organization: University of Toronto. Publication: Large-scale survey and database of high affinity ligands for peptide recognition modules. Teyra J, Kelil A, Jain S, Helmy M, Jajodia R, Hooda Y, Gu J, D'Cruz AA, Nicholson SE, Min J, Sudol M, Kim PM, Bader GD, Sidhu SS. Mol Syst Biol. 2020 Dec;16(12):e9310. doi: 10.15252/msb.20199310. PubMed 33438817.
Backbone
  Vector backbone: pHH0103
  Vector type: Bacterial Expression
Growth in bacteria
  Bacterial resistance: Ampicillin, 100 μg/mL
  Growth temperature: 37°C
  Growth strain: DH5alpha
  Copy number: Low Copy
Gene/Insert
  Gene/Insert name: YWHAH_14-3-3
  Species: H. sapiens (human)
  Entrez Gene: YWHAH (a.k.a. YWHA1)
  Cloning method: Restriction Enzyme; 5′ cloning site Sfi1 (unknown if destroyed); 3′ cloning site Not1 (unknown if destroyed)
Terms and licenses: Academic/Nonprofit Terms; Industry Terms: Not Available to Industry
How to cite: pHH0103_YWHAH_14-3-3 was a gift from Sachdev Sidhu (Addgene plasmid # 109988 ; http://n2t.net/addgene:109988 ; RRID:Addgene_109988)
