>Addgene plasmid #109988 | pHH0103_YWHAH_14-3-3 | depositor partial sequence | sequence record 206940 | pHH0103_YWHAH_14-3-3 sequence 756 bps
GGCCCAGCCGGCCGGCGATCGTGAACAGCTGCTGCAACGTGCACGCCTGGCTGAACAGGCGGAACGCTAT
GATGACATGGCAAGCGCTATGAAAGCCGTTACCGAACTGAACGAACCGCTGAGTAACGAAGATCGTAATC
TGCTGTCCGTGGCTTACAAAAATGTGGTTGGTGCACGTCGCAGCTCTTGGCGTGTTATTAGTTCCATCGA
ACAGAAAACCATGGCTGATGGTAATGAGAAAAAACTGGAAAAAGTCAAAGCATACCGTGAAAAAATCGAA
AAAGAACTGGAAACGGTTTGCAACGATGTCCTGTCACTGCTGGACAAATTCCTGATCAAAAACTGTAACG
ATTTCCAGTACGAATCGAAAGTCTTCTACCTGAAAATGAAAGGCGACTATTACCGTTATCTGGCCGAAGT
GGCATCAGGTGAAAAGAAAAACAGCGTCGTGGAAGCCTCTGAAGCGGCCTACAAAGAAGCATTCGAAATC
AGCAAAGAACAGATGCAACCGACGCATCCGATCCGTCTGGGTCTGGCACTGAACTTCTCTGTGTTCTATT
ACGAAATCCAGAACGCCCCGGAACAAGCATGCCTGCTGGCTAAACAGGCGTTCGATGACGCGATTGCCGA
ACTGGATACCCTGAACGAAGATTCATATAAAGACTCGACGCTGATCATGCAACTGCTGCGCGACAATCTG
ACCCTGTGGACGTCCGATCAGCAAGACGAAGAAGCGGGCGAAGGTAACGCGGCCGC
